>Addgene plasmid #163195 | D3NRV6 | depositor full sequence | sequence record 316263 | Full Sequence
CACCACCACCACCACCACTGAGATCCGGCTGCTAACAAAGCCCGAAAGGAAGCTGAGTTGGCTGCTGCCA
CCGCTGAGCAATAACTAGCATAACCCCTTGGGGCCTCTAAACGGGTCTTGAGGGGTTTTTTGCTGAAAGG
AGGAACTATATCCGGATTGGCGAATGGG
[124 nt withheld, positions 169-292]
C
[91 nt withheld, positions 294-384]
A
[49 nt withheld, positions 386-434]
CCTTTGACGTTGGAGTCCACGTTCTTT
[37 nt withheld, positions 462-498]
ACCCTATCTCGGTCTATTCTTTTGATTTATAAGGGATTTTGCCGATTTCGGCCTATTGGTTAAAAAATGA
GCTGATTTAACAAAAATTTAACGCGAATTTTAACAAAATATTAACGTTTACAATTTCAGGTGGCACTTTT
CGGGGAAATGTGCGCGGAACCCCTATTTGTTTATTTTTCTAAATACATTCAAATATGTATCCGCTCATGA
GACAATAACCCTGATAAATGCTTCAATAATATTGAAAAAGGAAGAGTATGAGTATTCAACATTTCCGTGT
CGCCCTTATTCCCTTTTTTGCGGCATTTTGCCTTCCTGTTTTTGCTCACCCAGAAACGCTGGTGAAAGTA
AAAGATGCTGAAGATCAGTTGGGTGCACGAGTGGGTTACATCGAACTGGATCTCAACAGCGGTAAGATCC
TTGAGAGTTTTCGCCCCGAAGAACGTTTTCCAATGATGAGCACTTTTAAAGTTCTGCTATGTGGCGCGGT
ATTATCCCGTATTGACGCCGGGCAAGAGCAACTCGGTCGCCGCATACACTATTCTCAGAATGACTTGGTT
GAGTACTCACCAGTCACAGAAAAGCATCTTACGGATGGCATGACAGTAAGAGAATTATGCAGTGCTGCCA
TAACCATGAGTGATAACACTGCGGCCAACTTACTTCTGACAACGATCGGAGGACCGAAGGAGCTAACCGC
TTTTTTGCACAACATGGGGGATCATGTAACTCGCCTTGATCGTTGGGAACCGGAGCTGAATGAAGCCATA
CCAAACGACGAGCGTGACACCACGATGCCTGCAGCAATGGCAACAACGTTGCGCAAACTATTAACTGGCG
AACTACTTACTCTAGCTTCCCGGCAACAATTAATAGACTGGATGGAGGCGGATAAAGTTGCAGGACCACT
TCTGCGCTCGGCCCTTCCGGCTGGCTGGTTTATTGCTGATAAATCTGGAGCCGGTGAGCGTGGGTCTCGC
GGTATCATTGCAGCACTGGGGCCAGATGGTAAGCCCTCCCGTATCGTAGTTATCTACACGACGGGGAGTC
AGGCAACTATGGATGAACGAAATAGACAGATCGCTGAGATAGGTGCCTCACTGATTAAGCATTGGTAACT
GTCAGACCAAGTTTACTCATATATACTTTAGATTGATTTAAAACTTCATTTTTAATTTAAAAGGATCTAG
GTGAAGATCCTTTTTGATAATCTCATGACCAAAATCCCTTAACGTGAGTTTTCGTTCCACTGAGCGTCAG
ACCCCGTAGAAAAGATCAAAGGATCTTCTTGAGATCCTTTTTTTCTGCGCGTAATCTGCTGCTTGCAAAC
AAAAAAACCACCGCTACCAGCGGTGGTTTGTTTGCCGGATCAAGAGCTACCAACTCTTTTTCCGAAGGTA
ACTGGCTTCAGCAGAGCGCAGATACCAAATACTGTCCTTCTAGTGTAGCCGTAGTTAGGCCACCACTTCA
AGAACTCTGTAGCACCGCCTACATACCTCGCTCTGCTAATCCTGTTACCAGTGGCTGCTGCCAGTGGCGA
TAAGTCGTGTCTTACCGGGTTGGACTCAAGACGATAGTTACCGGATAAGGCGCAGCGGTCGGGCTGAACG
GGGGGTTCGTGCACACAGCCCAGCTTGGAGCGAACGACCTACACCGAACTGAGATACCTACAGCGTGAGC
TATGAGAAAGCGCCACGCTTCCCGAAGGGAGAAAGGCGGACAGGTATCCGGTAAGCGGCAGGGTCGGAAC
AGGAGAGCGCACGAGGGAGCTTCCAGGGGGAAACGCCTGGTATCTTTATAGTCCTGTCGGGTTTCGCCAC
CTCTGACTTGAGCGTCGATTTTTGTGATGCTCGTCAGGGGGGCGGAGCCTATGGAAAAACGCCAGCAACG
CGGCCTTTTTACGGTTCCTGGCCTTTTGCTGGCCTTTTGCTCACATGTTCTTTCCTGCGTTATCCCCTGA
TTCTGTGGATAACCGTATTACCGCCTTTGAGTGAGCTGATACCGCTCGCCGCAGCCGAACGACCGAGCGC
AGCGAGTCAGTGAGCGAGGAAGCGGAAGAGCGCCTGATGCGGTATTTTCTCCTTACGCATCTGTGCGGTA
TTTCACACCGCATATATGGTGCACTCTCAGTACAATCTGCTCTGATGCCGCATAGTTAAGCCAGTATACA
CTCCGCTATCGCTACGTGACTGGGTCATGGCTGCGCCCCGACACCCGCCAACACCCGCTGACGCGCCCTG
ACGGGCTTGTCTGCTCCCGGCATCCGCTTACAGACAAGCTGTGACCGTCTCCGGGAGCTGCATGTGTCAG
AGGTTTTCACCGTCATCACCGAAACGCGCGAGGCAGCTGCGGTAAAGCTCATCAGCGTGGTCGTGAAGCG
ATTCACAGATGTCTGCCTGTTCATCCGCGTCCAGCTCGTTGAGTTTCTCCAGAAGCGTTAATGTCTGGCT
TCTGATAAAGCGGGCCATGTTAAGGGCGGTTTTTTCCTGTTTGGTCACTGATGCCTCCGTGTAAGGGGGA
TTTCTGTTCATGGGGGTAATGATACCGATGAAACGAGAGAGGATGCTCACGATACGGGTTACTGATGATG
AACATGCCCGGTTACTGGAACGTTGTGAGGGTAAACAACTGGCGGTATGGATGCGGCGGGACCAGAGAAA
AATCACTCAGGGTCAATGCCAGCGCTTCGTTAATACAGATGTAGGTGTTCCACAGGGTAGCCAGCAGCAT
CCTGCGATGCAGATCCGGAACATAATGGTGCAGGGCGCTGACTTCCGCGTTTCCAGACTTTACGAAACAC
GGAAACCGAAGACCATTCATGTTGTTGCTCAGGTCGCAGACGTTTTGCAGCAGCAGTCGCTTCACGTTCG
CTCGCGTATCGGTGATTCATTCTGCTAACCAGTAAGGCAACCCCGCCAGCCTAGCCGGGTCCTCAACGAC
AGGAGCACGATCATGCGCACCCGTGGGGCCGCCATGCCGGCGATAATGGCCTGCTTCTCGCCGAAACGTT
TGGTGGCGGGACCAGTGACGAAGGCTTGAGCGAGGGCGTGCAAGATTCCGAATACCGCAAGCGACAGGCC
GATCATCGTCGCGCTCCAGCGAAAGCGGTCCTCGCCGAAAATGACCCAGAGCGCTGCCGGCACCTGTCCT
ACGAGTTGCATGATAAAGAAGACAGTCATAAGTGCGGCGACGATAGTCATGCCCCGCGCCCACCGGAAGG
AGCTGACTGGGTTGAAGGCTCTCAAGGGCATCGGTCGAGATCCCGGTGCCTAATGAGTGAGCTAACTTAC
ATTAATTGCGTTGCGCTCACTGCCCGCTTTCCAGTCGGGAAACCTGTCGTGCCAGCTGCATTAATGAATC
GGCCAACGCGCGGGGAGAGGCGGTTTGCGTATTGGGCGCCAGGGTGGTTTTTCTTTTCACCAGTGAGACG
GGCAACAGCTGATTGCCCTTCACCGCCTGGCCCTGAGAGAGTTGCAGCAAGCGGTCCACGCTGGTTTGCC
CCAGCAGGCGAAAATCCTGTTTGATGGTGGTTAACGGCGGGATATAACATGAGCTGTCTTCGGTATCGTC
GTATCCCACTACCGAGATATCCGCACCAACGCGCAGCCCGGACTCGGTAATGGCGCGCATTGCGCCCAGC
GCCATCTGATCGTTGGCAACCAGCATCGCAGTGGGAACGATGCCCTCATTCAGCATTTGCATGGTTTGTT
GAAAACCGGACATGGCACTCCAGTCGCCTTCCCGTTCCGCTATCGGCTGAATTTGATTGCGAGTGAGATA
TTTATGCCAGCCAGCCAGACGCAGACGCGCCGAGACAGAACTTAATGGGCCCGCTAACAGCGCGATTTGC
TGGTGACCCAATGCGACCAGATGCTCCACGCCCAGTCGCGTACCGTCTTCATGGGAGAAAATAATACTGT
TGATGGGTGTCTGGTCAGAGACATCAAGAAATAACGCCGGAACATTAGTGCAGGCAGCTTCCACAGCAAT
GGCATCCTGGTCATCCAGCGGATAGTTAATGATCAGCCCACTGACGCGTTGCGCGAGAAGATTGTGCACC
GCCGCTTTACAGGCTTCGACGCCGCTTCGTTCTACCATCGACACCACCACGCTGGCACCCAGTTGATCGG
CGCGAGATTTAATCGCCGCGACAATTTGCGACGGCGCGTGCAGGGCCAGACTGGAGGTGGCAACGCCAAT
CAGCAACGACTGTTTGCCCGCCAGTTGTTGTGCCACGCGGTTGGGAATGTAATTCAGCTCCGCCATCGCC
GCTTCCACTTTTTCCCGCGTTTTCGCAGAAACGTGGCTGGCCTGGTTCACCACGCGGGAAACGGTCTGAT
AAGAGACACCGGCATACTCTGCGACATCGTATAACGTTACTGGTTTCACATTCACCACCCTGAATTGACT
CTCTTCCGGGCGCTATCATGCCATACCGCGAAAGGTTTTGCGCCATTCGATGGTGTCCGGGATCTCGACG
CTCTCCCTTATGCGACTCCTGCATTAGGAAGCAGCCCAGTAGTAGGTTGAGGCCGTTGAGCACCGCCGCC
GCAAGGAATGGTGCATGCAAGGAGATGGCGCCCAACAGTCCCCCGGCCACGGGGCCTGCCACCATACCCA
CGCCGAAACAAGCGCTCATGAGCCCGAAGTGGCGAGCCCGATCTTCCCCATCGGTGATGTCGGCGATATA
GGCGCCAGCAACCGCACCTGTGGCGCCGGTGATGCCGGCCACGATGCGTCCGGCGTAGAGGATCGAGATC
TCGATCCCGCGAAATTAATACGACTCACTATAGGGGAATTGTGAGCGGATAACAATTCCCCTCTAGAAAT
AATTTTGTTTAACTTTAAGAAGGAGATATACATATGAAGATGCCTGTACCTGACAGTGGAATCATAGCTC
GTAGACGTGAGATTGTGGAAGCCTTGAGAGCTATAGTGCCAGGCGAGGGAGTAATTGTCGATGAGAATGA
GCTTCGAGCATACGAGTGTGATGGACTGACCGCATTCAGACAACTGCCAATGGTTGCCGTTTTGCCTGGT
ACCGTTGAGCAAGTTAGTCAAGTTCTTAAGACATGCAAGGCCATGGGAGTCAAGGTTGTGCCACGAGGAG
CTGGCACGTCTTTGTCAGGTGGTGCCCTTCCTTTGGCCGACGGCGTCTTGTTAGGCATGGGTAAGTTTAA
AAGAATTCTCGATATCGATTATGCAAACCGATGCGTCACAGTACAACCTGGAGTCACGAACCTTGGAATC
TCCAATGCTGTGGCCCATGAAGGATTCTACTATGCACCTGATCCATCCTCTCAGATCGCCTGTACCATCG
GTGGAAACATCGCCGAAAACTCAGGTGGTGTTCATTGCCTTAAATATGGTCTTACGACTAACAATGTCTT
GGGTCTTGAGATGGTTCTAATGGATGGTACTGTTATAAGACTGGGTGGTAAACATTTAGACGCAGGTGGT
TACGATTTGATGGGTATTGTTACTGGTAGTGAGGGTTTGTTGGGTGTTGTGACAGAGGTTACCGTTAGAA
TTCTAAAGAAACCAGCCACAGCACGAGCAGTGCTTCTGGGCTTTCCAACTAGCGAGCAGGGTGGGGATTG
CGTTGCCGCCATTATTGCTGCTGGGATAATTCCAGGCGGCATGGAGATGATGGACAGACCAGCTATTCAT
GCAGCTGAGGATTTCGTGCATGCAGGCTATCCACTTGATGTAGAAGCACTATTGATCGTCGAATTAGACG
GACCTGCTGCAGAGGTGGACCACCTGATCGATAGAGTTGAAGCCATTGCTAGAGAGAGAGGAGCATGCTA
TGCTCGAGTCTCTACCAGCGAAGAGGAGCGTTTAGCATTTTGGGCCGGACGTAAGGCTGCCTTCCCTGCT
GTGGGGCGTATTTCTCCTGATTATTATTGTATGGATGGTACTATTCCTCGTAAGGCTTTGCCGCTAGTAC
TCAGAAGAATGCAAGAGATGTCAGATAGATGTGGATTAAGAGTTGCTAACGTGTTTCATGCTGGCGACGG
TAATCTACACCCCTTGATCTTGTATGACGCAAATAAACCAGGAGAGTTAGAAGCCGCTGAAGAATTCGGC
AATGATATACTCAGATTGTGTGTAGAGGTAGGCGGAGTTCTTACTGGTGAGCATGGTGTTGGGGTCGAGA
AACGTGACCTGATGACTGATCAATTTGACGAGGCAGACTTACGACAACAGCAGCGATTAAAGTGCGCATT
TGATCCTGATGGTTTGTTAAACCCAGGCAAGGTGTTTCCAACTTTACATCGATGTGCTGAACTCGGCCGA
CTTCACGTTCATCAGGGTGAATTAAGATTCCCAGACATACCTAGATTCGCAGCAGCCCTTGAGCACCACC
ATCAC
Features (pLannotate 1.2.2; 19 found; start..end, strand, type, name):
     28..77      +  CDS            SET1 (fragment): solubility-enhancement tag derived from T7 phage gene 10B
     85..132     +  terminator     T7 terminator: transcription terminator for bacteriophage T7 RNA polymerase
    169..624     +  rep_origin     f1 ori (sequence partly withheld): f1 bacteriophage origin of replication; arrow indicates direction of (+) strand synthesis
    651..755     +  promoter       AmpR promoter: bla
    756..1616    +  CDS            AmpR: β-lactamase; bla; confers resistance to ampicillin, carbenicillin, and related antibiotics
   1787..2375    +  rep_origin     ori: high-copy-number ColE1/pMB1/pBR322/pUC origin of replication
   2561..2703    -  misc_feature   bom: basis of mobility region from pBR322
   2805..2996    -  CDS            rop: Rop protein, which maintains plasmids at low copy number; rop
   3013..3393    +  CDS            YPB1_ECOLX: Protein predicted: Swiss-Prot protein existence level 4. From Escherichia coli.
   3465..3756    -  CDS            TcR (fragment): tetracycline efflux protein; tet; confers resistance to tetracycline
   3771..3792    -  protein_bind   CAP binding site: CAP binding activates transcription in the presence of cAMP. E. coli catabolite activator protein
   3805..4887    -  CDS            lacI: lac repressor; lacI; The lac repressor binds to the lac operator to inhibit transcription in E. coli. This inhibition can be relieved by adding lactose or isopropyl-β-D-thiogalactopyranoside (IPTG).
   4888..4965    -  promoter       lacI promoter: lacI
   4973..5252    -  CDS            TcR (fragment): tetracycline efflux protein; tet; confers resistance to tetracycline
   5274..5292    +  promoter       T7 promoter: promoter for bacteriophage T7 RNA polymerase
   5293..5317    +  protein_bind   lac operator: The lac repressor binds to the lac operator to inhibit transcription in E. coli. This inhibition can be relieved by adding lactose or isopropyl-β-D-thiogalactopyranoside (IPTG). lac repressor encoded by lacI
   5332..5354    +  RBS            RBS: efficient ribosome binding site from bacteriophage T7 gene 10 (Olins and Rangwala, 1989)
   5401..6846    +  CDS            glcD: GLCD_ECOLI - Also known as gox, yghM. Experimental evidence at protein level: Swiss-Prot protein existence level 1. Component of a complex that catalyzes the oxidation of glycolate to glyoxylate (PubMed:4557653, PubMed:8606183). Is required for E.coli to grow on glycolate as a sole source of carbon (PubMed:8606183). Is also able to oxidize D-lactate ((R)-lactate) with a similar rate (PubMed:4557653). Does not link directly to O(2), and 2,6-dichloroindophenol (DCIP) and phenazine methosulfate (PMS) can act as artificial electron acceptors in vitro, but the physiological molecule that functions
   6862..15      +  CDS            9xHis (across the origin): 9xHis affinity tag
