[The description below was written by a language model from this plasmid's Addgene catalogue record and pLannotate feature annotations shown in this document.]
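Description:
D3NRV6 is a bacterial expression plasmid built on the pET21a(+) backbone for inducible production of the protein with UniProt identifier D3NRV6, a flavoprotein oxidoreductase from an Azospirillum species. The plasmid (about 6.9 kb) is propagated in E. coli through a ColE1/pBR322-type origin and selected with ampicillin via the β-lactamase gene. The catalogue lists it as high copy, although the feature table also shows the rop gene and the bom region typical of pBR322-derived pET vectors. An f1 origin is present for single-stranded DNA production, and short tetracycline-resistance fragments are non-functional backbone remnants.

Expression is driven by a T7 promoter followed directly by a lac operator and the strong ribosome binding site from T7 gene 10. The plasmid-borne lacI gene supplies lac repressor, so transcription is held off until IPTG is added in a host that provides T7 RNA polymerase, and it ends at the T7 terminator. The annotation software labels the roughly 1.4 kb open reading frame as glcD, reflecting similarity to the E. coli glycolate oxidase subunit rather than its actual identity, which is consistent with the insert being a related FAD-dependent oxidoreductase. The record lists an N-terminal T7 tag and a C-terminal 10xHis tag from the backbone. The annotation detects a 9xHis stretch spanning the sequence origin, which supports a polyhistidine tag for affinity purification, but it does not separately annotate the T7 tag. The associated study examined functional annotation and misannotation in the EC 1.1.3.15 enzyme class, so the construct serves for recombinant expression, purification and activity testing of this candidate enzyme.
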