Addgene plasmid #163195: D3NRV6
Purpose: Inducible expression of UniProt identifier D3NRV6
Depositing lab: Martin Engqvist. Depositing organization: Chalmers University of Technology. Publication: Experimental and computational investigation of enzyme functional annotations uncovers misannotation in the EC 1.1.3.15 enzyme class. Rembeza E, Engqvist MKM. PLoS Comput Biol. 2021 Sep 23;17(9):e1009446. doi: 10.1371/journal.pcbi.1009446. eCollection 2021 Sep. PubMed 34555022.
Backbone
  Vector backbone: pET21a(+)
  Vector type: Bacterial Expression
Growth in bacteria
  Bacterial resistance: Ampicillin, 100 μg/mL
  Growth temperature: 37°C
  Growth strain: DH5alpha
  Copy number: High Copy
Gene/Insert
  Gene/Insert name: D3NRV6 (alt name: flavoprotein oxidoreductase)
  Species: Azospirillum sp.
  Promoter: T7
  Tag / fusion protein: T7 (N terminal on backbone); 10xHis (C terminal on backbone)
  Cloning method: Unknown
  Sequencing primers: 5′ T7; 3′ T7-term
Terms and licenses: Academic/Nonprofit Terms; Industry Terms: Not Available to Industry
Depositor comments: Insert name is a UniProt identifier
How to cite: D3NRV6 was a gift from Martin Engqvist (Addgene plasmid # 163195 ; http://n2t.net/addgene:163195 ; RRID:Addgene_163195)
