>Addgene plasmid #163195 | D3NRV6 | depositor partial sequence | sequence record 316264 | insert gene sequence
ATGAAGATGCCTGTACCTGACAGTGGAATCATAGCTCGTAGACGTGAGATTGTGGAAGCCTTGAGAGCTA
TAGTGCCAGGCGAGGGAGTAATTGTCGATGAGAATGAGCTTCGAGCATACGAGTGTGATGGACTGACCGC
ATTCAGACAACTGCCAATGGTTGCCGTTTTGCCTGGTACCGTTGAGCAAGTTAGTCAAGTTCTTAAGACA
TGCAAGGCCATGGGAGTCAAGGTTGTGCCACGAGGAGCTGGCACGTCTTTGTCAGGTGGTGCCCTTCCTT
TGGCCGACGGCGTCTTGTTAGGCATGGGTAAGTTTAAAAGAATTCTCGATATCGATTATGCAAACCGATG
CGTCACAGTACAACCTGGAGTCACGAACCTTGGAATCTCCAATGCTGTGGCCCATGAAGGATTCTACTAT
GCACCTGATCCATCCTCTCAGATCGCCTGTACCATCGGTGGAAACATCGCCGAAAACTCAGGTGGTGTTC
ATTGCCTTAAATATGGTCTTACGACTAACAATGTCTTGGGTCTTGAGATGGTTCTAATGGATGGTACTGT
TATAAGACTGGGTGGTAAACATTTAGACGCAGGTGGTTACGATTTGATGGGTATTGTTACTGGTAGTGAG
GGTTTGTTGGGTGTTGTGACAGAGGTTACCGTTAGAATTCTAAAGAAACCAGCCACAGCACGAGCAGTGC
TTCTGGGCTTTCCAACTAGCGAGCAGGGTGGGGATTGCGTTGCCGCCATTATTGCTGCTGGGATAATTCC
AGGCGGCATGGAGATGATGGACAGACCAGCTATTCATGCAGCTGAGGATTTCGTGCATGCAGGCTATCCA
CTTGATGTAGAAGCACTATTGATCGTCGAATTAGACGGACCTGCTGCAGAGGTGGACCACCTGATCGATA
GAGTTGAAGCCATTGCTAGAGAGAGAGGAGCATGCTATGCTCGAGTCTCTACCAGCGAAGAGGAGCGTTT
AGCATTTTGGGCCGGACGTAAGGCTGCCTTCCCTGCTGTGGGGCGTATTTCTCCTGATTATTATTGTATG
GATGGTACTATTCCTCGTAAGGCTTTGCCGCTAGTACTCAGAAGAATGCAAGAGATGTCAGATAGATGTG
GATTAAGAGTTGCTAACGTGTTTCATGCTGGCGACGGTAATCTACACCCCTTGATCTTGTATGACGCAAA
TAAACCAGGAGAGTTAGAAGCCGCTGAAGAATTCGGCAATGATATACTCAGATTGTGTGTAGAGGTAGGC
GGAGTTCTTACTGGTGAGCATGGTGTTGGGGTCGAGAAACGTGACCTGATGACTGATCAATTTGACGAGG
CAGACTTACGACAACAGCAGCGATTAAAGTGCGCATTTGATCCTGATGGTTTGTTAAACCCAGGCAAGGT
GTTTCCAACTTTACATCGATGTGCTGAACTCGGCCGACTTCACGTTCATCAGGGTGAATTAAGATTCCCA
GACATACCTAGATTCGCAGCAGCCCTTGAGCACCACCATCAC
